Addgene plasmid #107433: HBT-GCaMP6-HA
Purpose: For Arabidopsis mesophyll protoplast transient expression assay
Depositing lab: Jen Sheen. Depositing organization: Massachusetts General Hospital. Publication: Discovery of nitrate-CPK-NLP signalling in central nutrient-growth networks. Liu KH, Niu Y, Konishi M, Wu Y, Du H, Sun Chung H, Li L, Boudsocq M, McCormack M, Maekawa S, Ishida T, Zhang C, Shokat K, Yanagisawa S, Sheen J. Nature. 2017 May 18;545(7654):311-316. doi: 10.1038/nature22077. Epub 2017 May 10. PubMed 28489820.
Backbone
  Vector backbone: pUC19
  Backbone manufacturer: NEB
  Vector type: Bacterial Expression
Growth in bacteria
  Bacterial resistance: Ampicillin, 100 μg/mL
  Growth temperature: 37°C
  Growth strain: DH5alpha
  Copy number: High Copy
Gene/Insert
  Gene/Insert name: GCaMP6S
  Species: Synthetic
  Insert size (bp): 1350
  Tag / fusion protein: HA (C terminal on insert)
  Cloning method: Restriction Enzyme; 5′ cloning site unknown (unknown if destroyed); 3′ cloning site unknown (unknown if destroyed)
Terms and licenses: Academic/Nonprofit Terms; Industry Terms: Not Available to Industry
How to cite: HBT-GCaMP6-HA was a gift from Jen Sheen (Addgene plasmid # 107433 ; http://n2t.net/addgene:107433 ; RRID:Addgene_107433)
