[The description below was written by a language model from this plasmid's Addgene catalogue record and pLannotate feature annotations shown in this document.]
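Description:
HBT-GCaMP6-HA is a small (about 4.9 kb) pUC19-based plasmid built for transient expression in plant cells, specifically Arabidopsis mesophyll protoplasts. The catalogue lists the vector type as bacterial expression, but the annotated expression cassette is plant-specific, and E. coli appears to serve only as the propagation host. The plasmid is maintained at high copy through the ColE1/pUC-type origin and is selected with ampicillin via the β-lactamase gene and its native promoter. The remaining backbone annotations (lac promoter and operator, CAP binding site, and fragments of lacZα, lacI, rop, bom and a tet promoter) are vestiges of the cloning vector and play no evident part in the payload's function.

The payload is a single expression unit. Transcription is driven by the 35SPPDK hybrid promoter, which joins the cauliflower mosaic virus 35S enhancer to the maize C4PPDK basal promoter. A short 35S enhancer fragment annotated at the end of the linearised sequence lies directly upstream of this promoter on the circular map and is probably part of the same regulatory region. The promoter drives the 1,350 bp synthetic GCaMP6s coding sequence, a genetically encoded calcium indicator whose fluorescence increases when calcium binds. A nopaline synthase terminator supplies the polyadenylation signal. The catalogue records a C-terminal HA epitope tag on the insert. The feature table does not annotate it separately, though the short gap between the GCaMP6s coding sequence and the terminator could accommodate it. The tag would allow immunodetection of the sensor protein. The construct suits monitoring calcium dynamics in transfected protoplasts, and the associated publication concerns nitrate-triggered signalling.
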