Features (pLannotate 1.2.2; 15 found; start..end, strand, type, name):
      1..510     +  promoter       35SPPDK promoter: hybrid promoter consisting of the cauliflower mosaic virus 35S enhancer fused to the maize C4PPDK basal promoter (Yoo et al., 2007)
    519..1868    +  CDS            GCaMP6s: improved fluorescent protein-based calcium sensor (Chen et al., 2013)
   1940..2192    +  terminator     NOS terminator: nopaline synthase terminator and poly(A) signal
   2193..2209    -  promoter       tet promoter (fragment): E. coli promoter for tetracycline efflux protein gene
   2255..2271    -  protein_bind   lac operator: The lac repressor binds to the lac operator to inhibit transcription in E. coli. This inhibition can be relieved by adding lactose or isopropyl-β-D-thiogalactopyranoside (IPTG). lac repressor encoded by lacI
   2279..2309    -  promoter       lac promoter: promoter for the E. coli lac operon
   2324..2345    -  protein_bind   CAP binding site: CAP binding activates transcription in the presence of cAMP. E. coli catabolite activator protein
   2358..2450    -  CDS            lacI (fragment): lac repressor; lacI; The lac repressor binds to the lac operator to inhibit transcription in E. coli. This inhibition can be relieved by adding lactose or isopropyl-β-D-thiogalactopyranoside (IPTG).
   2633..3221    -  rep_origin     ori: high-copy-number ColE1/pMB1/pBR322/pUC origin of replication
   3392..4252    -  CDS            AmpR: β-lactamase; bla; confers resistance to ampicillin, carbenicillin, and related antibiotics
   4253..4357    -  promoter       AmpR promoter: bla
   4452..4487    +  CDS            rop (fragment): Rop protein, which maintains plasmids at low copy number; rop
   4589..4688    +  misc_feature   bom (fragment): basis of mobility region from pBR322
   4694..4848    -  CDS            lacZα (fragment): LacZα fragment of β-galactosidase; lacZ fragment
   4867..4913    +  promoter       CaMV 35S promoter (enhanced) (fragment): cauliflower mosaic virus 35S promoter with a duplicated enhancer region
>Addgene plasmid #107433 | HBT-GCaMP6-HA | addgene full sequence | sequence record 208280 | Addgene NGS Result
TGAGACTTTTCAACAAAGGGTAATATCGGGAAACCTCCTCGGATTCCATTGCCCAGCTATCTGTCACTTC
ATCAAAAGGACAGTAGAAAAGGAAGGTGGCACCTACAAATGCCATCATTGCGATAAAGGAAAGGCTATCG
TTCAAGATGCCTCTGCCGACAGTGGTCCCAAAGATGGACCCCCACCCACAAGGAGCATCGTGGAAAAAGA
AGACGTTCCAACCACGTCTTCAAAGCAAGTGGATTGATGTGATATCTCCACTGACGTAAGGGATGACGCA
CAATCCCACTATCCTTCGCCCCAAGCTTGGGCCCAAGCTTGGGTCGCGCCCCACGGATGGTATAAGAATA
AAGGCATTCCGCGTGCAGGATTCACCCGTTCGCCTCTCACCTTTTCGCTGTACTCTCTCGCCACACACAC
CCCCTCTCCAGCTCCGTTGGAGCTCCGGACAGCAGCAGGCGCGGGGCGGTCACGTAGTAAGCAGCTCTCG
GCTCCCTCTCCCCTTGCTCCGTGGATCCATGGGTTCTCATCATCATCATCATCATGGTATGGCTAGCATG
ACTGGTGGACAGCAAATGGGTCGGGATCTGTACGACGATGACGATAAGGATCTCGCCACCATGGTCGACT
CATCACGTCGTAAGTGGAATAAGACAGGTCACGCAGTCAGAGCTATAGGTCGGCTGAGCTCACTCGAGAA
CGTCTATATCAAGGCCGACAAGCAGAAGAACGGCATCAAGGCGAACTTCCACATCCGCCACAACATCGAG
GACGGCGGCGTGCAGCTCGCCTACCACTACCAGCAGAACACCCCCATCGGCGACGGCCCCGTGCTGCTGC
CCGACAACCACTACCTGAGCGTGCAGTCCAAACTTTCGAAAGACCCCAACGAGAAGCGCGATCACATGGT
CCTGCTGGAGTTCGTGACCGCCGCCGGGATCACTCTCGGCATGGACGAGCTGTACAAGGGCGGTACCGGA
GGGAGCATGGTGAGCAAGGGCGAGGAGCTGTTCACCGGGGTGGTGCCCATCCTGGTCGAGCTGGACGGCG
ACGTAAACGGCCACAAGTTCAGCGTGTCCGGCGAGGGTGAGGGCGATGCCACCTACGGCAAGCTGACCCT
GAAGTTCATCTGCACCACCGGCAAGCTGCCCGTGCCCTGGCCCACCCTCGTGACCACCCTGACCTACGGC
GTGCAGTGCTTCAGCCGCTACCCCGACCACATGAAGCAGCACGACTTCTTCAAGTCCGCCATGCCCGAAG
GCTACATCCAGGAGCGCACCATCTTCTTCAAGGACGACGGCAACTACAAGACCCGCGCCGAGGTGAAGTT
CGAGGGCGACACCCTGGTGAACCGCATCGAGCTGAAGGGCATCGACTTCAAGGAGGACGGCAACATCCTG
GGGCACAAGCTGGAGTACAACCTGCCGGACCAACTGACTGAAGAGCAGATCGCAGAATTTAAAGAGGCTT
TCTCCCTATTTGACAAGGACGGGGATGGGACAATAACAACCAAGGAGCTGGGGACGGTGATGCGGTCTCT
GGGGCAGAACCCCACAGAAGCAGAGCTGCAGGACATGATCAATGAAGTAGATGCCGACGGTGACGGCACA
ATCGACTTCCCTGAGTTCCTGACAATGATGGCAAGAAAAATGAAATACAGGGACACGGAAGAAGAAATTA
GAGAAGCGTTCGGTGTGTTTGATAAGGATGGCAATGGCTACATCAGTGCAGCAGAGCTTCGCCACGTGAT
GACAAACCTTGGAGAGAAGTTAACAGATGAAGAGGTTGATGAAATGATCAGGGAAGCAGACATCGATGGG
GATGGTCAGGTAAACTACGAAGAGTTTGTACAAATGATGACAGCGAAGAGGCCTTACCCATACGACGTTC
CAGACTACGCTGGTTACCCATACGACGTTCCAGACTACGCTTGACTGCAGATCGTTCAAACATTTGGCAA
TAAAGTTTCTTAAGATTGAATCCTGTTGCCGGTCTTGCGATGATTATCATATAATTTCTGTTGAATTACG
TTAAGCATGTAATAATTAACATGTAATGCATGACGTTATTTATGAGATGGGTTTTTATGATTAGAGTCCC
GCAATTATACATTTAATACGCGATAGAAAACAAAATATAGCGCGCAAACTAGGATAAATTATCGCGCGCG
GTGTCATCTATGTTACTAGATCCGATGATAAGCTGTCAAACATGAGAATTCGTAATCATGGTCATAGCTG
TTTCCTGTGTGAAATTGTTATCCGCTCACAATTCCACACAACATACGAGCCGGAAGCATAAAGTGTAAAG
CCTGGGGTGCCTAATGAGTGAGCTAACTCACATTAATTGCGTTGCGCTCACTGCCCGCTTTCCAGTCGGG
AAACCTGTCGTGCCAGCTGCATTAATGAATCGGCCAACGCGCGGGGAGAGGCGGTTTGCGTATTGGGCGC
TCTTCCGCTTCCTCGCTCACTGACTCGCTGCGCTCGGTCGTTCGGCTGCGGCGAGCGGTATCAGCTCACT
CAAAGGCGGTAATACGGTTATCCACAGAATCAGGGGATAACGCAGGAAAGAACATGTGAGCAAAAGGCCA
GCAAAAGGCCAGGAACCGTAAAAAGGCCGCGTTGCTGGCGTTTTTCCATAGGCTCCGCCCCCCTGACGAG
CATCACAAAAATCGACGCTCAAGTCAGAGGTGGCGAAACCCGACAGGACTATAAAGATACCAGGCGTTTC
CCCCTGGAAGCTCCCTCGTGCGCTCTCCTGTTCCGACCCTGCCGCTTACCGGATACCTGTCCGCCTTTCT
CCCTTCGGGAAGCGTGGCGCTTTCTCATAGCTCACGCTGTAGGTATCTCAGTTCGGTGTAGGTCGTTCGC
TCCAAGCTGGGCTGTGTGCACGAACCCCCCGTTCAGCCCGACCGCTGCGCCTTATCCGGTAACTATCGTC
TTGAGTCCAACCCGGTAAGACACGACTTATCGCCACTGGCAGCAGCCACTGGTAACAGGATTAGCAGAGC
GAGGTATGTAGGCGGTGCTACAGAGTTCTTGAAGTGGTGGCCTAACTACGGCTACACTAGAAGAACAGTA
TTTGGTATCTGCGCTCTGCTGAAGCCAGTTACCTTCGGAAAAAGAGTTGGTAGCTCTTGATCCGGCAAAC
AAACCACCGCTGGTAGCGGTGGTTTTTTTGTTTGCAAGCAGCAGATTACGCGCAGAAAAAAAGGATCTCA
AGAAGATCCTTTGATCTTTTCTACGGGGTCTGACGCTCAGTGGAACGAAAACTCACGTTAAGGGATTTTG
GTCATGAGATTATCAAAAAGGATCTTCACCTAGATCCTTTTAAATTAAAAATGAAGTTTTAAATCAATCT
AAAGTATATATGAGTAAACTTGGTCTGACAGTTACCAATGCTTAATCAGTGAGGCACCTATCTCAGCGAT
CTGTCTATTTCGTTCATCCATAGTTGCCTGACTCCCCGTCGTGTAGATAACTACGATACGGGAGGGCTTA
CCATCTGGCCCCAGTGCTGCAATGATACCGCGAGACCCACGCTCACCGGCTCCAGATTTATCAGCAATAA
ACCAGCCAGCCGGAAGGGCCGAGCGCAGAAGTGGTCCTGCAACTTTATCCGCCTCCATCCAGTCTATTAA
TTGTTGCCGGGAAGCTAGAGTAAGTAGTTCGCCAGTTAATAGTTTGCGCAACGTTGTTGCCATTGCTACA
GGCATCGTGGTGTCACGCTCGTCGTTTGGTATGGCTTCATTCAGCTCCGGTTCCCAACGATCAAGGCGAG
TTACATGATCCCCCATGTTGTGCAAAAAAGCGGTTAGCTCCTTCGGTCCTCCGATCGTTGTCAGAAGTAA
GTTGGCCGCAGTGTTATCACTCATGGTTATGGCAGCACTGCATAATTCTCTTACTGTCATGCCATCCGTA
AGATGCTTTTCTGTGACTGGTGAGTACTCAACCAAGTCATTCTGAGAATAGTGTATGCGGCGACCGAGTT
GCTCTTGCCCGGCGTCAATACGGGATAATACCGCGCCACATAGCAGAACTTTAAAAGTGCTCATCATTGG
AAAACGTTCTTCGGGGCGAAAACTCTCAAGGATCTTACCGCTGTTGAGATCCAGTTCGATGTAACCCACT
CGTGCACCCAACTGATCTTCAGCATCTTTTACTTTCACCAGCGTTTCTGGGTGAGCAAAAACAGGAAGGC
AAAATGCCGCAAAAAAGGGAATAAGGGCGACACGGAAATGTTGAATACTCATACTCTTCCTTTTTCAATA
TTATTGAAGCATTTATCAGGGTTATTGTCTCATGAGCGGATACATATTTGAATGTATTTAGAAAAATAAA
CAAATAGGGGTTCCGCGCACATTTCCCCGAAAAGTGCCACCTGACGTCTAAGAAACCATTATTATCATGA
CATTAACCTATAAAAATAGGCGTATCACGAGGCCCTTTCGTCTCGCGCGTTTCGGTGATGACGGTGAAAA
CCTCTGACACATGCAGCTCCCGGAGACGGTCACAGCTTGTCTGTAAGCGGATGCCGGGAGCAGACAAGCC
CGTCAGGGCGCGTCAGCGGGTGTTGGCGGGTGTCGGGGCTGGCTTAACTATGCGGCATCAGAGCAGATTG
TACTGAGAGTGCACCATATGCGGTGTGAAATACCGCACAGATGCGTAAGGAGAAAATACCGCATCAGGCG
CCATTCGCCATTCAGGCTGCGCAACTGTTGGGAAGGGCGATCGGTGCGGGCCTCTTCGCTATTACGCCAG
CTGGCGAAAGGGGGATGTGCTGCAAGGCGATTAAGTTGGGTAACGCCAGGGTTTTCCCAGTCACGACGTT
GTAAAACGACGGCCAGTGCCAAGCTCTCGAGAAGCTTACTCCAAGAATATCAAAGATACAGTCTCAGAAG
ACCAAAGGGCTAT
